Addgene plasmid #216265: pGEM-HE-ExSYTE
Purpose: ExSYTE in oocyte vector
Depositing lab: Susumu Tomita. Depositing organization: Yale University. Publication: Chemogenetic regulation of the TARP-lipid interaction mimics LTP and reversibly modifies behavior. Park J, Berthoux C, Hoyos-Ramirez E, Shan L, Morimoto-Tomita M, Wang Y, Castillo PE, Tomita S. Cell Rep. 2023 Aug 29;42(8):112826. doi: 10.1016/j.celrep.2023.112826. Epub 2023 Jul 19. PubMed 37471228.
Backbone
  Vector backbone: pGEM-HE
  Total vector size (bp): 5399
  Vector type: cRNA synthesis for xenopus laevis oocyte
Growth in bacteria
  Bacterial resistance: Ampicillin, 100 μg/mL
  Growth temperature: 37°C
  Growth strain: DH5alpha
  Copy number: Low Copy
Gene/Insert
  Gene/Insert name: ExSYTE
  Insert size (bp): 2277
  Tag / fusion protein: none
Terms and licenses: Academic/Nonprofit Terms; Industry Terms: Not Available to Industry
How to cite: pGEM-HE-ExSYTE was a gift from Susumu Tomita (Addgene plasmid # 216265 ; http://n2t.net/addgene:216265 ; RRID:Addgene_216265)
