[The description below was written by a language model from this plasmid's Addgene catalogue record and pLannotate feature annotations shown in this document.]
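Description:
pGEM-HE-ExSYTE is a 5.4 kb in vitro transcription plasmid built on the pGEM-HE backbone, intended for making cRNA for expression in Xenopus laevis oocytes. It is propagated in E. coli under ampicillin selection (AmpR, β-lactamase with its own promoter) and replicates from a ColE1/pMB1-type origin. The feature annotation calls this origin high-copy, whereas the catalogue entry lists the plasmid as low copy. The backbone also carries remnants typical of pGEM/pUC-derived vectors: fragments of lacZα, lacI, rop and bom, plus the lac promoter/operator and CAP site. None of these has a role in the payload.

The expression cassette runs from a T7 promoter through the Xenopus β-globin 5'-UTR, the insert, and the Xenopus β-globin 3'-UTR. These globin untranslated regions are the hallmark of pGEM-HE and improve stability and translation of the injected transcript in oocytes. An SP6 promoter lies on the opposite strand downstream of the cassette. The roughly 2.3 kb ExSYTE insert is flanked by attB1 and attB2 sites, suggesting it was moved in by Gateway recombination. The annotation shows a single same-strand arrangement. An N-terminal portion of Cacng8 (TARP γ-8, an AMPA receptor auxiliary subunit that regulates receptor trafficking and gating) is followed by two tandem copies of the tetracycline repressor TetR and then a C-terminal Cacng8 fragment. This points to a γ-8 fusion with a tetracycline-responsive TetR pair embedded in it, although the record does not spell out the design. No epitope tag is listed. Going by the associated publication's title, the construct relates to chemogenetic regulation of the TARP–lipid interaction. An oocyte cRNA vector of this kind would typically be used for co-expression with AMPA receptors and electrophysiological recording.
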