Features (pLannotate 1.2.2; 22 found; start..end, strand, type, name):
     30..47      +  misc_feature   MCS (fragment): pUC18/19 multiple cloning site
     65..83      -  promoter       SP6 promoter: promoter for bacteriophage SP6 RNA polymerase
    125..141     -  protein_bind   lac operator: The lac repressor binds to the lac operator to inhibit transcription in E. coli. This inhibition can be relieved by adding lactose or isopropyl-β-D-thiogalactopyranoside (IPTG). lac repressor encoded by lacI
    149..179     -  promoter       lac promoter: promoter for the E. coli lac operon
    194..215     -  protein_bind   CAP binding site: CAP binding activates transcription in the presence of cAMP. E. coli catabolite activator protein
    228..320     -  CDS            lacI (fragment): lac repressor; lacI; The lac repressor binds to the lac operator to inhibit transcription in E. coli. This inhibition can be relieved by adding lactose or isopropyl-β-D-thiogalactopyranoside (IPTG).
    503..1091    -  rep_origin     ori: high-copy-number ColE1/pMB1/pBR322/pUC origin of replication
   1262..2122    -  CDS            AmpR: β-lactamase; bla; confers resistance to ampicillin, carbenicillin, and related antibiotics
   2123..2227    -  promoter       AmpR promoter: bla
   2322..2357    +  CDS            rop (fragment): Rop protein, which maintains plasmids at low copy number; rop
   2459..2558    +  misc_feature   bom (fragment): basis of mobility region from pBR322
   2564..2721    -  CDS            lacZα (fragment): LacZα fragment of β-galactosidase; lacZ fragment
   2724..2742    +  promoter       T7 promoter: promoter for bacteriophage T7 RNA polymerase
   2750..2767    +  misc_feature   MCS (fragment): pUC18/19 multiple cloning site
   2774..2816    +  5'UTR          Xenopus globin 5'-UTR: translational enhancer from the 5'-UTR of the major beta-globin gene of Xenopus laevis
   2839..2863    +  protein_bind   attB1: mutant version of attB; recombination site for the Gateway® BP reaction BP Clonase™
   2875..3648    +  CDS            Cacng8 (fragment): CCG8_RAT - Experimental evidence at protein level: Swiss-Prot protein existence level 1. Regulates the activity of L-type calcium channels that contain CACNA1C as pore-forming subunit (By similarity). Regulates the trafficking and gating properties of AMPA-selective glutamate receptors (AMPARs). Promotes their targeting to the cell membrane and synapses and modulates their gating properties by slowing their rates of activation, deactivation and desensitization and by mediating their resensitization. Does not show subunit-specific AMPA receptor regulation and regulates all AMPAR subunits. Thoug
   3667..4287    +  CDS            tetR: TETR2_ECOLX - Experimental evidence at protein level: Swiss-Prot protein existence level 1. TetR is the repressor of the tetracycline resistance element; its N-terminal region forms a helix-turn-helix structure and binds DNA. Binding of tetracycline to TetR reduces the repressor affinity for the tetracycline resistance gene (tetA) promoter operator sites. From Escherichia coli.
   4330..4950    +  CDS            tetR: TETR2_ECOLX - Experimental evidence at protein level: Swiss-Prot protein existence level 1. TetR is the repressor of the tetracycline resistance element; its N-terminal region forms a helix-turn-helix structure and binds DNA. Binding of tetracycline to TetR reduces the repressor affinity for the tetracycline resistance gene (tetA) promoter operator sites. From Escherichia coli.
   4951..5151    +  CDS            Cacng8 (fragment): CCG8_MOUSE - Experimental evidence at protein level: Swiss-Prot protein existence level 1. Regulates the activity of L-type calcium channels that contain CACNA1C as pore-forming subunit (PubMed:21127204). Regulates the trafficking and gating properties of AMPA-selective glutamate receptors (AMPARs). Promotes their targeting to the cell membrane and synapses and modulates their gating properties by slowing their rates of activation, deactivation and desensitization and by mediating their resensitization. Does not show subunit-specific AMPA receptor regulation and regulates all AMPAR subunits. T
   5210..5234    -  protein_bind   attB2: mutant version of attB; recombination site for the Gateway® BP reaction BP Clonase™
   5257..5382    +  3'UTR          Xenopus globin 3'-UTR: 3'-UTR of the major beta-globin gene of Xenopus laevis
>Addgene plasmid #216265 | pGEM-HE-ExSYTE | addgene full sequence | sequence record 430596 | Addgene NGS Result
AAAAAAAAAAAAAAACCCCCCCCCCCCCCCCTGCAGGCATGCAAGCTAGCACCGGTTTGAGTATTCTATA
GTGTCACCTAAATAGCTTGGCGTAATCATGGTCATAGCTGTTTCCTGTGTGAAATTGTTATCCGCTCACA
ATTCCACACAACATACGAGCCGGAAGCATAAAGTGTAAAGCCTGGGGTGCCTAATGAGTGAGCTAACTCA
CATTAATTGCGTTGCGCTCACTGCCCGCTTTCCAGTCGGGAAACTTGTCGTGCCAGCTGCATTAATGAAT
CGGCCAACGCGCGGGGAGAGGCGGTTTGCGTATTGGGCGCTCTTCCGCTTCCTCGCTCACTGACTCGCTG
CGCTCGGTCGTTCGGCTGCGGCGAGCGGTATCAGCTCACTCAAAGGCGGTAATACGGTTATCCACAGAAT
CAGGGGATAACGCAGGAAAGAACATGTGAGCAAAAGGCCAGCAAAAGGCCAGGAACCGTAAAAAGGCCGC
GTTGCTGGCGTTTTTCCATAGGCTCCGCCCCCCTGACGAGCATCACAAAAATCGACGCTCAAGTCAGAGG
TGGCGAAACCCGACAGGACTATAAAGATACCAGGCGTTTCCCCCTGGAAGCTCCCTCGTGCGCTCTCCTG
TTCCGACCCTGCCGCTTACCGGATACCTGTCCGCCTTTCTCCCTTCGGGAAGCGTGGCGCTTTCTCATAG
CTCACGCTGTAGGTATCTCAGTTCGGTGTAGGTCGTTCGCTCCAAGCTGGGCTGTGTGCACGAACCCCCC
GTTCAGCCCGACCGCTGCGCCTTATCCGGTAACTATCGTCTTGAGTCCAACCCGGTAAGACACGACTTAT
CGCCACTGGCAGCAGCCACTGGTAACAGGATTAGCAGAGCGAGGTATGTAGGCGGTGCTACAGAGTTCTT
GAAGTGGTGGCCTAACTACGGCTACACTAGAAGAACAGTATTTGGTATCTGCGCTCTGCTGAAGCCAGTT
ACCTTCGGAAAAAGAGTTGGTAGCTCTTGATCCGGCAAACAAACCACCGCTGGTAGCGGTGGTTTTTTTG
TTTGCAAGCAGCAGATTACGCGCAGAAAAAAAGGATCTCAAGAAGATCCTTTGATCTTTTCTACGGGGTC
TGACGCTCAGTGGAACGAAAACTCACGTTAAGGGATTTTGGTCATGAGATTATCAAAAAGGATCTTCACC
TAGATCCTTTTAAATTAAAAATGAAGTTTTAAATCAATCTAAAGTATATATGAGTAAACTTGGTCTGACA
GTTACCAATGCTTAATCAGTGAGGCACCTATCTCAGCGATCTGTCTATTTCGTTCATCCATAGTTGCCTG
ACTCCCCGTCGTGTAGATAACTACGATACGGGAGGGCTTACCATCTGGCCCCAGTGCTGCAATGATACCG
CGAGACCCACGCTCACCGGCTCCAGATTTATCAGCAATAAACCAGCCAGCCGGAAGGGCCGAGCGCAGAA
GTGGTCCTGCAACTTTATCCGCCTCCATCCAGTCTATTAATTGTTGCCGGGAAGCTAGAGTAAGTAGTTC
GCCAGTTAATAGTTTGCGCAACGTTGTTGCCATTGCTACAGGCATCGTGGTGTCACGCTCGTCGTTTGGT
ATGGCTTCATTCAGCTCCGGTTCCCAACGATCAAGGCGAGTTACATGATCCCCCATGTTGTGCAAAAAAG
CGGTTAGCTCCTTCGGTCCTCCGATCGTTGTCAGAAGTAAGTTGGCCGCAGTGTTATCACTCATGGTTAT
GGCAGCACTGCATAATTCTCTTACTGTCATGCCATCCGTAAGATGCTTTTCTGTGACTGGTGAGTACTCA
ACCAAGTCATTCTGAGAATAGTGTATGCGGCGACCGAGTTGCTCTTGCCCGGCGTCAATACGGGATAATA
CCGCGCCACATAGCAGAACTTTAAAAGTGCTCATCATTGGAAAACGTTCTTCGGGGCGAAAACTCTCAAG
GATCTTACCGCTGTTGAGATCCAGTTCGATGTAACCCACTCGTGCACCCAACTGATCTTCAGCATCTTTT
ACTTTCACCAGCGTTTCTGGGTGAGCAAAAACAGGAAGGCAAAATGCCGCAAAAAAGGGAATAAGGGCGA
CACGGAAATGTTGAATACTCATACTCTTCCTTTTTCAATATTATTGAAGCATTTATCAGGGTTATTGTCT
CATGAGCGGATACATATTTGAATGTATTTAGAAAAATAAACAAATAGGGGTTCCGCGCACATTTCCCCGA
AAAGTGCCACCTGACGTCTAAGAAACCATTATTATCATGACATTAACCTATAAAAATAGGCGTATCACGA
GGCCCTTTCGTCTCGCGCGTTTCGGTGATGACGGTGAAAACCTCTGACACATGCAGCTCCCGGAGACGGT
CACAGCTTGTCTGTAAGCGGATGCCGGGAGCAGACAAGCCCGTCAGGGCGCGTCAGCGGGTGTTGGCGGG
TGTCGGGGCTGGCTTAACTATGCGGCATCAGAGCAGATTGTACTGAGAGTGCACCATATGCGGTGTGAAA
TACCGCACAGATGCGTAAGGAGAAAATACCGCATCAGGCGCCATTCGCCATTCAGGCTGCGCAACTGTTG
GGAAGGGCGATCGGTGCGGGCCTCTTCGCTATTACGCCAGCTGGCGAAAGGGGGATGTGCTGCAAGGCGA
TTAAGTTGGGTAACGCCAGGGTTTTCCCAGTCACGACGTTGTAAAACGACGGCCAGTGAATTGTAATACG
ACTCACTATAGGGCGAATTAATTCGAGCTCGGTACCCAGCTTGCTTGTTCTTTTTGCAGAAGCTCAGAAT
AAACGCTCAACTTTGGCAGATCAATTCCCCGGGGATCTACAAGTTTGTACAAAAAAGCAGGCTCCAAGCT
TAAAATGGAGTCATTGAAACGCTGGAATGAAGAGAGGGGGTTGTGGTGCGAAAAGGGCGTTCAGGTACTA
CTGACCACCATAGGCGCCTTTGCAGCTTTTGGCCTCATGACCATCGCCATCAGCACTGACTACTGGCTCT
ACACAAGAGCTCTCATCTGCAACACCACCAACCTCACAGCAGGTGATGATGGACCACCCCATCGTGGGGG
CAGTGGCTCCTCAGAGAAGAAGGACCCTGGGGGCCTCACACATTCAGGCCTCTGGCGGATATGCTGCCTG
GAAGGGTTGAAAAGAGGTGTCTGCGTGAAGATCAACCACTTCCCGGAGGACACGGACTACGACCACGACA
GCGCGGAGTACCTGCTCCGAGTAGTCCGGGCCTCCAGCATCTTTCCTATCCTGAGCGCCATCCTGCTGCT
GCTCGGGGGCGTGTGCGTAGCTGCCTCTCGCGTCTACAAATCCAAAAGGAACATCATCCTGGGCGCAGGG
ATCCTGTTCGTGGCAGCAGGCCTGAGCAACATCATCGGGGTGATTGTGTACATATCGGCCAACGCCGGCG
AGCCTGGCCCCAAGAGGGACGAGGAGAAGAAAAACCACTACTCGTACGGCTGGTCCTTCTACTTCGGCGG
GCTGTCCTTCATCCTGGCTGAGGTGATCGGAGTACTGGCCGTCAACATCTACATCGAGCGCAGCCGCGAG
GCACACTGCCAATCACGCTCGGACCTGCTCAAGGCCGGCGGCGGCGCGGGCGGCAGTGGCGGGAGCGGCC
CCTCGAGCGAGCGCAGCCGCGAGGCAATGTCTAGACTGGACAAGAGCAAAGTCATAAACTCTGCTCTGGA
ATTACTCAATGAAGTCGGTATCGAAGGCCTGACGACAAGGAAACTCGCTCAAAAGCTGGGAGTTGAGCAG
CCTACCCTGTACTGGCACGTGAAGAACAAGCGGGCCCTGCTCGATGCCCTGGCAATCGAGATGCTGGACA
GGCATCATACCCACTTCTGCCCCCTGGAAGGCGAGTCATGGCAAGACTTTCTGCGGAACAACGCCAAGTC
ATTCCGCTGTGCTCTCCTCTCACATCGCGACGGGGCTAAAGTGCATCTCGGCACCCGCCCAACAGAGAAA
CAGTACGAAACCCTGGAAAATCAGCTCGCGTTCCTGTGTCAGCAAGGCTTCTCCCTGGAGAACGCACTGT
ACGCTCTGTCCGCCGTGGGCCACTTTACACTGGGCTGCGTATTGGAGGATCAGGAGCATCAAGTAGCAAA
AGAGGAAAGAGAGACACCTACCACCGATTCTATGCCCCCACTTCTGAGACAAGCAATTGAGCTGTTCGAC
CATCAGGGAGCCGAACCTGCCTTCCTTTTCGGCCTGGAACTAATCATATGTGGCCTGGAGAAACAGCTAA
AGTGCGAAAGCGGCAGCGGCAAATTTTGGAAGAGGCTGAGAAAATTCCTCCGGAAGAGCATGTCTAGACT
GGACAAGAGCAAAGTCATAAACTCTGCTCTGGAATTACTCAATGAAGTCGGTATCGAAGGCCTGACGACA
AGGAAACTCGCTCAAAAGCTGGGAGTTGAGCAGCCTACCCTGTACTGGCACGTGAAGAACAAGCGGGCCC
TGCTCGATGCCCTGGCAATCGAGATGCTGGACAGGCATCATACCCACTTCTGCCCCCTGGAAGGCGAGTC
ATGGCAAGACTTTCTGCGGAACAACGCCAAGTCATTCCGCTGTGCTCTCCTCTCACATCGCGACGGGGCT
AAAGTGCATCTCGGCACCCGCCCAACAGAGAAACAGTACGAAACCCTGGAAAATCAGCTCGCGTTCCTGT
GTCAGCAAGGCTTCTCCCTGGAGAACGCACTGTACGCTCTGTCCGCCGTGGGCCACTTTACACTGGGCTG
CGTATTGGAGGATCAGGAGCATCAAGTAGCAAAAGAGGAAAGAGAGACACCTACCACCGATTCTATGCCC
CCACTTCTGAGACAAGCAATTGAGCTGTTCGACCATCAGGGAGCCGAACCTGCCTTCCTTTTCGGCCTGG
AACTAATCATATGTGGCCTGGAGAAACAGCTAAAGTGCGAAAGCGGCAGCACTAGTGCGGGTTTTCTCAC
GCTGCACAACGCCTTCCCCAAGGAAGCGGCGTCCGGCGTCACGGTCACAGTCACCGGACCGCCCGCTGCA
CCCGCGCCCGCGCCCGCGCCGCCCGCTCCTGCAGCGCCCGCGCCCGGGACCCTGTCCAAAGAGGCCGCGG
CGTCCAACACCAACACGCTCAACAGGAAAACCACGCCCGTGTAGAGATCTGATGTAAATCACTAGTGCGG
CCGCCTGCAGGTCGAGCATGCATCTAGACACCCAGCTTTCTTGTACAAAGTGGTAAGCTTGATCTGGTTA
CCACTAAACCAGCCTCAAGAACACCCGAATGGAGTCTCTAAGCTACATAATACCAACTTACACTTTACAA
AATGTTGTCCCCCAAAATGTAGCCATTCGTATCTGCTCCTAATAAAAAGAAAGTTTCTTCACATTCTAAA
AAAAAAAAA
